Addgene plasmid #55507: mTFP1-Rab4a-7
Purpose: Localization: Ras GTPase, Excitation: 462, Emission: 492
Depositing lab: Michael Davidson. Depositing organization: Florida State University, Tallahassee. Publication: Hue-shifted monomeric variants of Clavularia cyan fluorescent protein: identification of the molecular determinants of color and applications in fluorescence imaging. Ai HW, Olenych SG, Wong P, Davidson MW, Campbell RE. BMC Biol. 2008 Mar 6;6:13. doi: 10.1186/1741-7007-6-13. PubMed 18325109.
Backbone
  Vector backbone: mTFP1
  Backbone size w/o insert (bp): 4750
  Vector type: Mammalian Expression
  Selectable markers: Neomycin (select with G418)
Growth in bacteria
  Bacterial resistance: Kanamycin, 50 μg/mL
  Growth temperature: 37°C
  Growth strain: DH5alpha
  Copy number: High Copy
Gene/Insert
  Gene/Insert name: Rab4a (alt name: NM_004578.2)
  Species: H. sapiens (human)
  Entrez Gene: RAB4A (a.k.a. HRES-1, HRES-1/RAB4, HRES1, RAB4)
  Promoter: CMV
  Tag / fusion protein: mTFP1 (C terminal on backbone)
  Cloning method: Unknown
  Sequencing primers: 5′ CMV-F; 3′ SV40pA-R
Terms and licenses: Academic/Nonprofit Terms; Industry Terms: Not Available to Industry
Depositor comments: . Excitation = 462; Emission = 492
How to cite: mTFP1-Rab4a-7 was a gift from Michael Davidson (Addgene plasmid # 55507 ; http://n2t.net/addgene:55507 ; RRID:Addgene_55507)
