[The description below was written by a language model from this plasmid's Addgene catalogue record and pLannotate feature annotations shown in this document.]
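Description:
mTFP1-Rab4a-7 is a mammalian expression plasmid that produces human RAB4A fused to the monomeric teal/cyan fluorescent protein mTFP1. In the sequenced 5,340 nt record, the CMV immediate-early enhancer and promoter drive an mTFP1 coding sequence followed by a short remnant of the multiple cloning site, which serves as a linker, and then the RAB4A open reading frame. The transcript is terminated by an SV40 polyadenylation signal. This order places the fluorescent protein at the amino terminus of Rab4a, even though the catalogue field words the tag as "C terminal on backbone". An N-terminal tag fits the general need to leave a Rab GTPase's C-terminal end free for the lipid modification that anchors it to membranes.

The backbone carries a high-copy ColE1/pUC-type origin for propagation in E. coli and an f1 origin. A single NeoR/KanR (Tn5 aminoglycoside phosphotransferase) gene sits behind tandem bacterial (bla-type) and SV40 early promoters and ends in an HSV TK polyadenylation signal. This one marker therefore gives kanamycin resistance in bacteria and G418 selection in mammalian cells. Several small annotated fragments (RSF ori, large T antigen, ble, bGH polyA) appear to be partial matches to backbone sequence rather than functional elements.

RAB4A is a small GTPase that cycles between GTP- and GDP-bound states and acts in vesicular and endosomal trafficking. The construct is intended as a live-cell localization marker for Rab4a-positive compartments in fluorescence imaging, with recorded excitation and emission maxima of 462 and 492 nm.
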