Features (pLannotate 1.2.2; 16 found; start..end, strand, type, name):
     24..83      +  rep_origin     RSF ori (fragment): Plasmids containing the RSF 1030 origin of replication can be propagated in E. coli cells that contain additional plasmids with compatible origins.
    151..454     +  enhancer       CMV enhancer: human cytomegalovirus immediate early enhancer
    455..658     +  promoter       CMV promoter: human cytomegalovirus (CMV) immediate early promoter
    703..1410    +  CDS            mTFP1: mTFP1 is a basic (constitutively fluorescent) cyan fluorescent protein published in 2006, derived from Clavularia sp.. It has low acid sensitivity.
   1411..1430    +  misc_feature   MCS (fragment): multiple cloning site
   1432..2085    +  CDS            RAB4A: RAB4A_HUMAN - Also known as RAB4. Experimental evidence at protein level: Swiss-Prot protein existence level 1. Small GTPase which cycles between an active GTP-bound and an inactive GDP-bound state (PubMed:15907487, PubMed:16034420). Involved in protein transport (PubMed:29425100). Plays a role in vesicular traffic. Mediates VEGFR2 endosomal trafficking to enhance VEGFR2 signaling (PubMed:29425100). Acts as a regulator of platelet alpha- granule release during activation and aggregation of platelets (By similarity). From Homo sapiens (Human).
   2111..2195    +  CDS            large T antigen (fragment): large T antigen from SV40 (simian virus 40)
   2218..2339    +  polyA_signal   SV40 poly(A) signal: SV40 polyadenylation signal
   2373..2801    -  rep_origin     f1 ori (sequence partly withheld): f1 bacteriophage origin of replication; arrow indicates direction of (+) strand synthesis
   2828..2932    +  promoter       AmpR promoter: bla
   2934..3291    +  promoter       SV40 promoter: SV40 enhancer and early promoter
   3326..4120    +  CDS            NeoR/KanR: aminoglycoside phosphotransferase from Tn5; aph(3')-II (or nptII); confers resistance to neomycin, kanamycin, and G418 (Geneticin®)
   4141..4293    +  CDS            ble (fragment): BLE_KLEPN - Experimental evidence at protein level: Swiss-Prot protein existence level 1. Binding protein with a strong affinity to the bleomycin family of antibiotics. Binds to CL990; an antimitotic-antibiotic compound. From Klebsiella pneumoniae.
   4352..4399    +  polyA_signal   HSV TK poly(A) signal: herpes simplex virus thymidine kinase polyadenylation signal (Cole and Stacy, 1985)
   4490..4506    -  polyA_signal   bGH poly(A) signal (fragment): bovine growth hormone polyadenylation signal
   4728..5316    +  rep_origin     ori: high-copy-number ColE1/pMB1/pBR322/pUC origin of replication
>Addgene plasmid #55507 | mTFP1-Rab4a-7 | addgene full sequence | sequence record 241202 | Addgene NGS Result
CGGTTCCTGGCCTTTTGCTGGCCTTTTGCTCACATGTTCTTTCCTGCGTTATCCCCTGATTCTGTGGATA
ACCGTATTACCGCCATGCATTAGTTATTAATAGTAATCAATTACGGGGTCATTAGTTCATAGCCCATATA
TGGAGTTCCGCGTTACATAACTTACGGTAAATGGCCCGCCTGGCTGACCGCCCAACGACCCCCGCCCATT
GACGTCAATAATGACGTATGTTCCCATAGTAACGCCAATAGGGACTTTCCATTGACGTCAATGGGTGGAG
TATTTACGGTAAACTGCCCACTTGGCAGTACATCAAGTGTATCATATGCCAAGTACGCCCCCTATTGACG
TCAATGACGGTAAATGGCCCGCCTGGCATTATGCCCAGTACATGACCTTATGGGACTTTCCTACTTGGCA
GTACATCTACGTATTAGTCATCGCTATTACCATGGTGATGCGGTTTTGGCAGTACATCAATGGGCGTGGA
TAGCGGTTTGACTCACGGGGATTTCCAAGTCTCCACCCCATTGACGTCAATGGGAGTTTGTTTTGGCACC
AAAATCAACGGGACTTTCCAAAATGTCGTAACAACTCCGCCCCATTGACGCAAATGGGCGGTAGGCGTGT
ACGGTGGGAGGTCTATATAAGCAGAGCTGGTTTAGTGAACCGTCAGATCCGCTAGCGCTACCGGTCGCCA
CCATGGTGAGCAAGGGCGAGGAGACCACAATGGGCGTAATCAAGCCCGACATGAAGATCAAGCTGAAGAT
GGAGGGCAACGTGAATGGCCACGCCTTCGTGATCGAGGGCGAGGGCGAGGGCAAGCCCTACGACGGCACC
AACACCATCAACCTGGAGGTGAAGGAGGGAGCCCCCCTGCCCTTCTCCTACGACATTCTGACCACCGCGT
TCGCCTACGGCAACAGGGCCTTCACCAAGTACCCCGACGACATCCCCAACTACTTCAAGCAGTCCTTCCC
CGAGGGCTACTCTTGGGAGCGCACCATGACCTTCGAGGACAAGGGCATCGTGAAGGTGAAGTCCGACATC
TCCATGGAGGAGGACTCCTTCATCTACGAGATACACCTCAAGGGCGAGAACTTCCCCCCCAACGGCCCCG
TGATGCAGAAGAAGACCACCGGCTGGGACGCCTCCACCGAGAGGATGTACGTGCGCGACGGCGTGCTGAA
GGGCGACGTCAAGCACAAGCTGCTGCTGGAGGGCGGCGGCCACCACCGCGTTGACTTCAAGACCATCTAC
AGGGCCAAGAAGGCGGTGAAGCTGCCCGACTATCACTTTGTGGACCACCGCATCGAGATCCTGAACCACG
ACAAGGACTACAACAAGGTGACCGTTTACGAGAGCGCCGTGGCCCGCAACTCCACCGACGGCATGGACGA
GCTGTACAAGTCCGGACTCAGATCTCGAGCCATGTCGCAGACGGCCATGTCCGAAACCTACGATTTTTTG
TTTAAGTTCTTGGTTATTGGAAATGCAGGAACTGGCAAATCTTGCTTACTTCATCAGTTTATTGAAAAAA
AATTCAAAGATGACTCAAATCATACAATAGGAGTGGAATTTGGTTCAAAGATAATAAATGTTGGTGGTAA
ATATGTAAAGTTACAAATATGGGATACAGCAGGACAAGAACGATTCAGGTCCGTGACGAGAAGTTATTAC
CGAGGCGCGGCCGGGGCTCTCCTCGTCTATGATATCACCAGCCGAGAAACCTACAATGCGCTTACTAATT
GGTTAACAGATGCCCGAATGCTGGCGAGCCAGAACATTGTGATCATCCTTTGTGGAAACAAGAAGGACCT
GGATGCAGATCGTGAAGTTACCTTCTTAGAAGCCTCCAGATTTGCTCAAGAAAATGAGCTGATGTTTTTG
GAAACAAGTGCGCTCACAGGGGAGAATGTAGAAGAGGCTTTTGTACAGTGTGCAAGAAAAATACTTAACA
AAATCGAATCAGGTGAGCTGGACCCAGAAAGAATGGGCTCAGGTATTCAGTACGGAGATGCTGCCTTGAG
ACAGCTGAGGTCACCGCGGCGCGCACAGGCCCCGAACGCTCAGGAGTGTGGTTGTTAGGGATCCACCGGA
TCTAGATAACTGATCATAATCAGCCATACCACATTTGTAGAGGTTTTACTTGCTTTAAAAAACCTCCCAC
ACCTCCCCCTGAACCTGAAACATAAAATGAATGCAATTGTTGTTGTTAACTTGTTTATTGCAGCTTATAA
TGGTTACAAATAAAGCAATAGCATCACAAATTTCACAAATAAAGCATTTTTTTCACTGCATTCTAGTTGT
GGTTTGTCCAAACTCATCAATGTATCTTAACGCGTAAATTGTAAGCGTTAATATTTTGTTAAAATTCGCG
TTAAATTTTTGTTAAATCAGCTCATTTTTTAACCAATAGGCCGAAATCGGCAAAATCCCTTATAAATCAA
AAGAATAGACCGAGATAGGGT
[37 nt withheld, positions 2472-2508]
AAAGAACGTGGACTCCAACGTCAAAGG
[49 nt withheld, positions 2536-2584]
T
[91 nt withheld, positions 2586-2676]
G
[124 nt withheld, positions 2678-2801]
CAGGTGGCACTTTTCGGGGAAATGTGCGCGGAACCCCTATTTGTTTATTTTTCTAAATACATTCAAATAT
GTATCCGCTCATGAGACAATAACCCTGATAAATGCTTCAATAATATTGAAAAAGGAAGAGTCCTGAGGCG
GAAAGAACCAGCTGTGGAATGTGTGTCAGTTAGGGTGTGGAAAGTCCCCAGGCTCCCCAGCAGGCAGAAG
TATGCAAAGCATGCATCTCAATTAGTCAGCAACCAGGTGTGGAAAGTCCCCAGGCTCCCCAGCAGGCAGA
AGTATGCAAAGCATGCATCTCAATTAGTCAGCAACCATAGTCCCGCCCCTAACTCCGCCCATCCCGCCCC
TAACTCCGCCCAGTTCCGCCCATTCTCCGCCCCATGGCTGACTAATTTTTTTTATTTATGCAGAGGCCGA
GGCCGCCTCGGCCTCTGAGCTATTCCAGAAGTAGTGAGGAGGCTTTTTTGGAGGCCTAGGCTTTTGCAAA
GATCGATCAAGAGACAGGATGAGGATCGTTTCGCATGATTGAACAAGATGGATTGCACGCAGGTTCTCCG
GCCGCTTGGGTGGAGAGGCTATTCGGCTATGACTGGGCACAACAGACAATCGGCTGCTCTGATGCCGCCG
TGTTCCGGCTGTCAGCGCAGGGGCGCCCGGTTCTTTTTGTCAAGACCGACCTGTCCGGTGCCCTGAATGA
ACTGCAAGACGAGGCAGCGCGGCTATCGTGGCTGGCCACGACGGGCGTTCCTTGCGCAGCTGTGCTCGAC
GTTGTCACTGAAGCGGGAAGGGACTGGCTGCTATTGGGCGAAGTGCCGGGGCAGGATCTCCTGTCATCTC
ACCTTGCTCCTGCCGAGAAAGTATCCATCATGGCTGATGCAATGCGGCGGCTGCATACGCTTGATCCGGC
TACCTGCCCATTCGACCACCAAGCGAAACATCGCATCGAGCGAGCACGTACTCGGATGGAAGCCGGTCTT
GTCGATCAGGATGATCTGGACGAAGAGCATCAGGGGCTCGCGCCAGCCGAACTGTTCGCCAGGCTCAAGG
CGAGCATGCCCGACGGCGAGGATCTCGTCGTGACCCATGGCGATGCCTGCTTGCCGAATATCATGGTGGA
AAATGGCCGCTTTTCTGGATTCATCGACTGTGGCCGGCTGGGTGTGGCGGACCGCTATCAGGACATAGCG
TTGGCTACCCGTGATATTGCTGAAGAGCTTGGCGGCGAATGGGCTGACCGCTTCCTCGTGCTTTACGGTA
TCGCCGCTCCCGATTCGCAGCGCATCGCCTTCTATCGCCTTCTTGACGAGTTCTTCTGAGCGGGACTCTG
GGGTTCGAAATGACCGACCAAGCGACGCCCAACCTGCCATCACGAGATTTCGATTCCACCGCCGCCTTCT
ATGAAAGGTTGGGCTTCGGAATCGTTTTCCGGGACGCCGGCTGGATGATCCTCCAGCGCGGGGATCTCAT
GCTGGAGTTCTTCGCCCACCCTAGGGGGAGGCTAACTGAAACACGGAAGGAGACAATACCGGAAGGAACC
CGCGCTATGACGGCAATAAAAAGACAGAATAAAACGCACGGTGTTGGGTCGTTTGTTCATAAACGCGGGG
TTCGGTCCCAGGGCTGGCACTCTGTCGATACCCCACCGAGACCCCATTGGGGCCAATACGCCCGCGTTTC
TTCCTTTTCCCCACCCCACCCCCCAAGTTCGGGTGAAGGCCCAGGGCTCGCAGCCAACGTCGGGGCGGCA
GGCCCTGCCATAGCCTCAGGTTACTCATATATACTTTAGATTGATTTAAAACTTCATTTTTAATTTAAAA
GGATCTAGGTGAAGATCCTTTTTGATAATCTCATGACCAAAATCCCTTAACGTGAGTTTTCGTTCCACTG
AGCGTCAGACCCCGTAGAAAAGATCAAAGGATCTTCTTGAGATCCTTTTTTTCTGCGCGTAATCTGCTGC
TTGCAAACAAAAAAACCACCGCTACCAGCGGTGGTTTGTTTGCCGGATCAAGAGCTACCAACTCTTTTTC
CGAAGGTAACTGGCTTCAGCAGAGCGCAGATACCAAATACTGTTCTTCTAGTGTAGCCGTAGTTAGGCCA
CCACTTCAAGAACTCTGTAGCACCGCCTACATACCTCGCTCTGCTAATCCTGTTACCAGTGGCTGCTGCC
AGTGGCGATAAGTCGTGTCTTACCGGGTTGGACTCAAGACGATAGTTACCGGATAAGGCGCAGCGGTCGG
GCTGAACGGGGGGTTCGTGCACACAGCCCAGCTTGGAGCGAACGACCTACACCGAACTGAGATACCTACA
GCGTGAGCTATGAGAAAGCGCCACGCTTCCCGAAGGGAGAAAGGCGGACAGGTATCCGGTAAGCGGCAGG
GTCGGAACAGGAGAGCGCACGAGGGAGCTTCCAGGGGGAAACGCCTGGTATCTTTATAGTCCTGTCGGGT
TTCGCCACCTCTGACTTGAGCGTCGATTTTTGTGATGCTCGTCAGGGGGGCGGAGCCTATGGAAAAACGC
CAGCAACGCGGCCTTTTTA
