>Addgene plasmid #55507 | mTFP1-Rab4a-7 | depositor partial sequence | sequence record 85913 | insert sequence
ACGTCAGATCCGCTAGCGCTACCGGTCGCCACCATGGTGAGCAAGGGCGAGGAGACCACAATGGGCGTAA
TCAAGCCCGACATGAAGATCAAGCTGAAGATGGAGGGCAACGTGAATGGCCACGCCTTCGTGATCGAGGG
CGAGGGCGAGGGCAAGCCCTACGACGGCACCAACACCATCAACCTGGAGGTGAAGGAGGGAGCCCCCCTG
CCCTTCTCCTACGACATTCTGACCACCGCGTTCGCCTACGGCAACAGGGCCTTCACCAAGTACCCCGACG
ACATCCCCAACTACTTCAAGCAGTCCTTCCCCGAGGGCTACTCTTGGGAGCGCACCATGACCTTCGAGGA
CAAGGGCATCGTGAAGGTGAAGTCCGACATCTCCATGGAGGAGGACTCCTTCATCTACGAGATACACCTC
AAGGGCGAGAACTTCCCCCCCAACGGCCCCGTGATGCAGAAGAAGACCACCGGCTGGGACGCCTCCACCG
AGAGGATGTACGTGCGCGACGGCGTGCTGAAGGGCGACGTCAAGCACAAGCTGCTGCTGGAGGGCGGCGG
CCACCACCGCGTTGACTTCAAGACCATCTACAGGGCCAAGAAGGCGGTGAAGCTGCCCGACTATCACTTT
GTGGACCACCGCATCGAGATCCTGAACCACGACAAGGACTACAACAAGGTGACCGTTTACGAGAGCGCCG
TGGCCCGCAACTCCACCGACGGCATGGACGAGCTGTACAAGTCCGGACTCAGATCTCGAGCCATGTCGCA
GACGGCCATGTCCGAAACCTACGATTTTTTGTTTAAGTTCTTGGTTATTGGAAATGCAGGAACTGGCAAA
TCTTGCTTACTTCATCAGTTTATTGAAAAAAAATTCAAAGATGACTCAAATCATACAATAGGAGTGGAAT
TTGGTTCAAAGATAATAAATGTTGGTGGTAAATATGTAAAGTTACAAATATGGGATACAGCAGGACAAGA
ACGATTCAGGTCCGTGACGAGAAGTTATTACCGAGGCGCGGCCGGGGCTCTCCTCGTCTATGATATCACC
AGCCGAGAAACCTACAATGCGCTTACTAATTGGTTAACAGATGCCCGAATGCTGGCGAGCCAGAACATTG
TGATCATCCTTTGTGGAAACAAGAAGGACCTGGATGCAGATCGTGAAGTTACCTTCTTAGAAGCCTCCAG
ATTTGCTCAAGAAAATGAGCTGATGTTTTTGGAAACAAGTGCGCTCACAGGGGAGAATGTAGAAGAGGCT
TTTGTACAGTGTGCAAGAAAAATACTTAACAAAATCGAATCAGGTGAGCTGGACCCAGAAAGAATGGGCT
CAGGTATTCAGTACGGAGATGCTGCCTTGAGACAGCTGAGGTCACCGCGGCGCGCACAGGCCCCGAACGC
TCAGGAGTGTGGTTGTTAGGGATCCACCGGATCTAGATAACTGATCATAATCAGCCATACCACATT
