>Addgene plasmid #55507 | mTFP1-Rab4a-7 | addgene partial sequence | sequence record 139822 | SV40pA-R 5'-GAAATTTGTGATGCTATTGC-3'
TTAACAACAACAATTGCATTCATTTTATGTTTCAGGTTCAGGGGGAGGTGTGGGAGGTTTTTTAAAGCAA
GTAAAACCTCTACAAATGTGGTATGGCTGATTATGATCAGTTATCTAGATCCGGTGGATCCCTAACAACC
ACACTCCTGAGCGTTCGGGGCCTGTGCGCGCCGCGGTGACCTCAGCTGTCTCAAGGCAGCATCTCCGTAC
TGAATACCTGAGCCCATTCTTTCTGGGTCCAGCTCACCTGATTCGATTTTGTTAAGTATTTTTCTTGCAC
ACTGTACAAAAGCCTCTTCTACATTCTCCCCTGTGAGCGCACTTGTTTCCAAAAACATCAGCTCATTTTC
TTGAGCAAATCTGGAGGCTTCTAAGAAGGTAACTTCACGATCTGCATCCAGGTCCTTCTTGTTTCCACAA
AGGATGATCACAATGTTCTGGCTCGCCAGCATTCGGGCATCTGTTAACCAATTAGTAAGCGCATTGTAGG
TTTCTCGGCTGGTGATATCATAGACGAGGAGAGCCCCGGCCGCGCCTCGGTAATAACTTCTCGTCACGGA
CCTGAATCGTTCTTGTCCTGCTGTATCCCATATTTGTAACTTTACATATTTACCACCAACATTTATTATC
TTTGAACCAAATTCCACTCCTATTGTATGATTTGAGTCATCTTTGAATTTTTTTTCAATAAACTGATGAA
GTAAGCAAGATTTGCCAGTTCCTGCATTTCCAATAACCAAGAACTTAAACAAAAAATCGTAGGTTTCGGA
CATGGCCGTCTGCGACATGGCTCGAGATCTGAGTCCGGACTTGTACAGCTCGTCCATGCCGTCGGTGG
